>Addgene plasmid #111396 | pAAV-hSyn-DIO {hCAR}off-{DTR-GFP}on-W3SL | depositor full sequence | sequence record 209262 | pAAV-hSyn-DIO {hCAR}off-{DTR-GFP}on-W3SL sequence 6616 bps
CCTGCAGGCAGCTGCGCGCTCGCTCGCTCACTGAGGCCGCCCGGGCAAAGCCCGGGCGTCGGGCGACCTT
TGGTCGCCCGGCCTCAGTGAGCGAGCGAGCGCGCAGAGAGGGAGTGGCCAACTCCATCACTAGGGGTTCC
TGCGGCCGCACGCGTGTGTCTAGACTGCAGAGGGCCCTGCGTATGAGTGCAAGTGGGTTTTAGGACCAGG
ATGAGGCGGGGTGGGGGTGCCTACCTGACGACCGACCCCGACCCACTGGACAAGCACCCAACCCCCATTC
CCCAAATTGCGCATCCCCTATCAGAGAGGGGGAGGGGAAACAGGATGCGGCGAGGCGCGTGCGCACTGCC
AGCTTCAGCACCGCGGACAGTGCCTTCGCCCCCGCCTGGCGGCGCGCGCCACCGCCGCCTCAGCACTGAA
GGCGCGCTGACGTCACTCGCCGGTCCCCCGCAAACTCCCCTTCCCGGCCACCTTGGTCGCGTCCGCGCCG
CCGCCGGCCCAGCCGGACCGCACCACGCGAGGCGCGAGATAGGGGGGCACGGGCGCGACCATCTGCGCTG
CGGCGCCGGCGACTCAGCGCTGCCTCAGTCTGCGGTGGGCAGCGGAGGAGTCGTGTCGTGCCTGAGAGCG
CAGTCGAGAAGGTACCGGATCCTCTAGAGTCGACTCCGGAATAACTTCGTATAGGATACTTTATACGAAG
TTATGCAGAATGGTAGCTGGATTGTAGCTGCTATTAGCAATATGAAACCTCTTAATAACTTCGTATAGCA
TACATTATACGAAGTTATGGCGCGCCACCATGGCGCTCCTGCTGTGCTTCGTGCTCCTGTGCGGAGTAGT
GGATTTCGCCAGAAGTTTGAGTATCACTACTCCTGAAGAGATGATTGAAAAAGCCAAAGGGGAAACTGCC
TATCTGCCGTGCAAATTTACGCTTAGTCCCGAAGACCAGGGACCGCTGGACATCGAGTGGCTGATATCAC
CAGCTGATAATCAGAAGGTGGATCAAGTGATTATTTTATATTCTGGAGACAAAATTTATGATGACTACTA
TCCAGATCTGAAAGGCCGAGTACATTTTACGAGTAATGATCTCAAATCTGGTGATGCATCAATAAATGTA
ACGAATTTACAACTGTCAGATATTGGCACATATCAGTGCAAAGTGAAAAAAGCTCCTGGTGTTGCAAATA
AGAAGATTCATCTGGTAGTTCTTGTTAAGCCTTCAGGTGCGAGATGTTACGTTGATGGATCTGAAGAAAT
TGGAAGTGACTTTAAGATAAAATGTGAACCAAAAGAAGGTTCACTTCCATTACAGTATGAGTGGCAAAAA
TTGTCTGACTCACAGAAAATGCCCACTTCATGGTTAGCAGAAATGACTTCATCTGTTATATCTGTAAAAA
ATGCCTCTTCTGAGTACTCTGGGACATACAGCTGTACAGTCAGAAACAGAGTGGGCTCTGATCAGTGCCT
GTTGCGTCTAAACGTTGTCCCTCCTTCAAATAAAGCTGGACTAATTGCAGGAGCCATTATAGGAACTTTG
CTTGCTCTAGCGCTCATTGGTCTTATCATCTTTTGCTGTCGTAAAAAGCGCAGAGAAGAAAAATATGAAA
AGGAAGTTCATCACGATATCAGGGAAGATGTGCCACCTCCAAAGAGCCGTACGTCCACTGCCAGAAGCTA
CATCGGCAGTAATCATTCATCCCTGGGGTCCATGTCTCCTTCCAACATGGAAGGATATTCCAAGACTCAG
TATAACCAAGTACCAAGTGAAGACTTTGAACGCACTCCTCAGAGTCCGACTCTCCCACCTGCTAAGGTAG
CTGCCCCTAATCTAAGTCGAATGGGTGCGATTCCTGTGATGATTCCAGCACAGAGCAAGGATGGGTCTAT
AGTAGAGCAGAAGCTGATCAGCGAGGAGGACCTGTAATTAATTAATTACTTGTACAGCTCGTCCATGCCG
AGAGTGATCCCGGCGGCGGTCACGAACTCCAGCAGGACCATGTGATCGCGCTTCTCGTTGGGGTCTTTGC
TCAGGGCGGACTGGGTGCTCAGGTAGTGGTTGTCGGGCAGCAGCACGGGGCCGTCGCCGATGGGGGTGTT
CTGCTGGTAGTGGTCGGCGAGCTGCACGCTGCCGTCCTCGATGTTGTGGCGGATCTTGAAGTTCACCTTG
ATGCCGTTCTTCTGCTTGTCGGCCATGATATAGACGTTGTGGCTGTTGTAGTTGTACTCCAGCTTGTGCC
CCAGGATGTTGCCGTCCTCCTTGAAGTCGATGCCCTTCAGCTCGATGCGGTTCACCAGGGTGTCGCCCTC
GAACTTCACCTCGGCGCGGGTCTTGTAGTTGCCGTCGTCCTTGAAGAAGATGGTGCGCTCCTGGACGTAG
CCTTCGGGCATGGCGGACTTGAAGAAGTCGTGCTGCTTCATGTGGTCGGGGTAGCGGCTGAAGCACTGCA
CGCCGTAGGTCAGGGTGGTCACGAGGGTGGGCCAGGGCACGGGCAGCTTGCCGGTGGTGCAGATGAACTT
CAGGGTCAGCTTGCCGTAGGTGGCATCGCCCTCGCCCTCGCCGGACACGCTGAACTTGTGGCCGTTTACG
TCGCCGTCCAGCTCGACCAGGATGGGCACCACCCCGGTGAACAGCTCCTCGCCCTTGCTCACCATGGTGG
CGACCGGTGGATCCGGGTGGGAATTAGTCATGCCCAACTTCACTTTCTCTTCGTTTTCCACATCATAACC
ACCTCTCCTATGGTACCTAAACATGAGAAGCCCCACGATGACCAGCAGACAGACAGAGGACAGCACCACG
GCCACCACAGCCAGGATAGTTGTATGGTCATAGGTATATAAGCGATTTTCCACTGGGAGGCTCAGCCCAT
GACACCTCTCTCCATGGTAACCTGGGTGGCAGATGCAGGAGGGAGCCCGGAGCTCCTTCACATATTTGCA
TTCTCCGTGGATGCAGAAGTCCTTGTATTTCCGAAGACATGGGTCCCTCTTCTTCCCTAGTCCCTTGCCT
TTCTTCTTTCTTTTCCCGTGCTCCTCCTTGCTTGGTGTGGCCAGTGCTTGTGGCTTGGAGGATAAAGTGA
CTCTCAAAAGGTCCAGATCTGCCTCTTGCAAGTCACGGACTTTCCGGTCCCGGCCGCCTCCTAGGCGTAG
CAGCTGGTCCGTAGATCCAGTGGAAGGGTCCGGGTTGCTGGTTCCAGCAGCTAGCCCTCTCCGAAGCTGC
TCCAGGCTCTCGCCAGTCACCAGTGCCGAAAGAACTGCAGCCAGAAGGAGCTTCAGCACCACCGACGGCA
GCAGCTTCATGGTGACTAGCATAACTTCGTATAAAGTATCCTATACGAAGTTATTTGCCTTAACCCAGAA
ATTATCACTGTTATTCTTTAGAATGGTGCAAAGAATAACTTCGTATAATGTATGCTATACGAAGTTATGA
ATTCCGCTCGAGATAATCAACCTCTGGATTACAAAATTTGTGAAAGATTGACTGGTATTCTTAACTATGT
TGCTCCTTTTACGCTATGTGGATACGCTGCTTTAATGCCTTTGTATCATGCTATTGCTTCCCGTATGGCT
TTCATTTTCTCCTCCTTGTATAAATCCTGGTTAGTTCTTGCCACGGCGGAACTCATCGCCGCCTGCCTTG
CCCGCTGCTGGACAGGGGCTCGGCTGTTGGGCACTGACAATTCCGTGGTGTTTATTTGTGAAATTTGTGA
TGCTATTGCTTTATTTGTAACCATCTAGCTTTATTTGTGAAATTTGTGATGCTATTGCTTTATTTGTAAC
CATTATAAGCTGCAATAAACAAGTTAACAACAACAATTGCATTCATTTTATGTTTCAGGTTCAGGGGGAG
ATGTGGGAGGTTTTTTAAAGCGGCCGCAGGAACCCCTAGTGATGGAGTTGGCCACTCCCTCTCTGCGCGC
TCGCTCGCTCACTGAGGCCGGGCGACCAAAGGTCGCCCGACGCCCGGGCTTTGCCCGGGCGGCCTCAGTG
AGCGAGCGAGCGCGCAGCTGCCTGCAGGGGCGCCTGATGCGGTATTTTCTCCTTACGCATCTGTGCGGTA
TTTCACACCGCATA
[142 nt withheld, positions 4075-4216]
C
[141 nt withheld, positions 4218-4358]
CCTTTGACGTTGGAGTCCACGTTCTTT
[37 nt withheld, positions 4386-4422]
ACTCTATCTCGGGCTATTCTTTTGATTTATAAGGGATTTTGCCGATTTCGGTCTATTGGTTAAAAAATGA
GCTGATTTAACAAAAATTTAACGCGAATTTTAACAAAATATTAACGTTTACAATTTTATGGTGCACTCTC
AGTACAATCTGCTCTGATGCCGCATAGTTAAGCCAGCCCCGACACCCGCCAACACCCGCTGACGCGCCCT
GACGGGCTTGTCTGCTCCCGGCATCCGCTTACAGACAAGCTGTGACCGTCTCCGGGAGCTGCATGTGTCA
GAGGTTTTCACCGTCATCACCGAAACGCGCGAGACGAAAGGGCCTCGTGATACGCCTATTTTTATAGGTT
AATGTCATGATAATAATGGTTTCTTAGACGTCAGGTGGCACTTTTCGGGGAAATGTGCGCGGAACCCCTA
TTTGTTTATTTTTCTAAATACATTCAAATATGTATCCGCTCATGAGACAATAACCCTGATAAATGCTTCA
ATAATATTGAAAAAGGAAGAGTATGAGTATTCAACATTTCCGTGTCGCCCTTATTCCCTTTTTTGCGGCA
TTTTGCCTTCCTGTTTTTGCTCACCCAGAAACGCTGGTGAAAGTAAAAGATGCTGAAGATCAGTTGGGTG
CACGAGTGGGTTACATCGAACTGGATCTCAACAGCGGTAAGATCCTTGAGAGTTTTCGCCCCGAAGAACG
TTTTCCAATGATGAGCACTTTTAAAGTTCTGCTATGTGGCGCGGTATTATCCCGTATTGACGCCGGGCAA
GAGCAACTCGGTCGCCGCATACACTATTCTCAGAATGACTTGGTTGAGTACTCACCAGTCACAGAAAAGC
ATCTTACGGATGGCATGACAGTAAGAGAATTATGCAGTGCTGCCATAACCATGAGTGATAACACTGCGGC
CAACTTACTTCTGACAACGATCGGAGGACCGAAGGAGCTAACCGCTTTTTTGCACAACATGGGGGATCAT
GTAACTCGCCTTGATCGTTGGGAACCGGAGCTGAATGAAGCCATACCAAACGACGAGCGTGACACCACGA
TGCCTGTAGCAATGGCAACAACGTTGCGCAAACTATTAACTGGCGAACTACTTACTCTAGCTTCCCGGCA
ACAATTAATAGACTGGATGGAGGCGGATAAAGTTGCAGGACCACTTCTGCGCTCGGCCCTTCCGGCTGGC
TGGTTTATTGCTGATAAATCTGGAGCCGGTGAGCGTGGGTCTCGCGGTATCATTGCAGCACTGGGGCCAG
ATGGTAAGCCCTCCCGTATCGTAGTTATCTACACGACGGGGAGTCAGGCAACTATGGATGAACGAAATAG
ACAGATCGCTGAGATAGGTGCCTCACTGATTAAGCATTGGTAACTGTCAGACCAAGTTTACTCATATATA
CTTTAGATTGATTTAAAACTTCATTTTTAATTTAAAAGGATCTAGGTGAAGATCCTTTTTGATAATCTCA
TGACCAAAATCCCTTAACGTGAGTTTTCGTTCCACTGAGCGTCAGACCCCGTAGAAAAGATCAAAGGATC
TTCTTGAGATCCTTTTTTTCTGCGCGTAATCTGCTGCTTGCAAACAAAAAAACCACCGCTACCAGCGGTG
GTTTGTTTGCCGGATCAAGAGCTACCAACTCTTTTTCCGAAGGTAACTGGCTTCAGCAGAGCGCAGATAC
CAAATACTGTTCTTCTAGTGTAGCCGTAGTTAGGCCACCACTTCAAGAACTCTGTAGCACCGCCTACATA
CCTCGCTCTGCTAATCCTGTTACCAGTGGCTGCTGCCAGTGGCGATAAGTCGTGTCTTACCGGGTTGGAC
TCAAGACGATAGTTACCGGATAAGGCGCAGCGGTCGGGCTGAACGGGGGGTTCGTGCACACAGCCCAGCT
TGGAGCGAACGACCTACACCGAACTGAGATACCTACAGCGTGAGCTATGAGAAAGCGCCACGCTTCCCGA
AGGGAGAAAGGCGGACAGGTATCCGGTAAGCGGCAGGGTCGGAACAGGAGAGCGCACGAGGGAGCTTCCA
GGGGGAAACGCCTGGTATCTTTATAGTCCTGTCGGGTTTCGCCACCTCTGACTTGAGCGTCGATTTTTGT
GATGCTCGTCAGGGGGGCGGAGCCTATGGAAAAACGCCAGCAACGCGGCCTTTTTACGGTTCCTGGCCTT
TTGCTGGCCTTTTGCTCACATGTT
Features (pLannotate 1.2.2; 24 found; start..end, strand, type, name):
      1..141     -  repeat_region  AAV2 ITR: inverted terminal repeat of adeno-associated virus serotype 2 inverted
    186..633     +  promoter       hSyn promoter: human synapsin I promoter; confers neuron-specific expression (Kügler et al., 2003)
    647..664     +  misc_feature   MCS (fragment): pUC18/19 multiple cloning site
    671..704     +  protein_bind   lox2272: Cre-mediated recombination occurs in the 8-bp core sequence (GGATACTT). lox2272 sites are compatible with each other, but incompatible with loxP or loxN sites (Lee and Saito, 1988). Cre recombinase
    705..754     -  intron         β-globin intron (fragment): internally truncated intron from human β-globin
    755..788     +  protein_bind   loxP: Cre-mediated recombination occurs in the 8-bp core sequence (GCATACAT). Cre recombinase
    800..1894    +  CDS            CXADR: CXAR_HUMAN - Also known as CAR. Experimental evidence at protein level: Swiss-Prot protein existence level 1. (Microbial infection) Acts as a receptor for Coxsackievirus B1 to B6. From Homo sapiens (Human).
   1936..2655    -  CDS            EGFP: the original enhanced GFP (Yang et al., 1996) mammalian codon-optimized
   2677..3300    -  CDS            HBEGF: HBEGF_CHLAE - Also known as DTR, HEGFL. Experimental evidence at protein level: Swiss-Prot protein existence level 1. Growth factor that mediates its effects via EGFR, ERBB2 and ERBB4. Required for normal cardiac valve formation and normal heart function. Promotes smooth muscle cell proliferation. May be involved in macrophage-mediated cellular proliferation. It is mitogenic for fibroblasts, but not endothelial cells. It is able to bind EGF receptor/EGFR with higher affinity than EGF itself and is a far more potent mitogen for smooth muscle cells than EGF. Also acts as a diphtheria toxin recep
   3311..3344    -  protein_bind   lox2272: Cre-mediated recombination occurs in the 8-bp core sequence (GGATACTT). lox2272 sites are compatible with each other, but incompatible with loxP or loxN sites (Lee and Saito, 1988). Cre recombinase
   3345..3394    -  intron         β-globin intron (fragment): internally truncated intron from human β-globin
   3395..3428    -  protein_bind   loxP: Cre-mediated recombination occurs in the 8-bp core sequence (GCATACAT). Cre recombinase
   3445..3602    +  misc_feature   WPRE (fragment): woodchuck hepatitis virus posttranscriptional regulatory element
   3608..3692    +  misc_feature   WPRE (fragment): woodchuck hepatitis virus posttranscriptional regulatory element
   3691..3734    -  polyA_signal   SV40 poly(A) signal (fragment): SV40 polyadenylation signal
   3738..3805    -  polyA_signal   SV40 poly(A) signal (fragment): SV40 polyadenylation signal
   3878..4018    +  repeat_region  AAV2 ITR: inverted terminal repeat of adeno-associated virus serotype 2 inverted
   4023..4074    -  misc_feature   bom (fragment): basis of mobility region from pBR322
   4093..4548    +  rep_origin     f1 ori (sequence partly withheld): f1 bacteriophage origin of replication; arrow indicates direction of (+) strand synthesis
   4549..4598    -  misc_feature   bom (fragment): basis of mobility region from pBR322
   4700..4735    -  CDS            rop (fragment): Rop protein, which maintains plasmids at low copy number; rop
   4830..4934    +  promoter       AmpR promoter: bla
   4935..5795    +  CDS            AmpR: β-lactamase; bla; confers resistance to ampicillin, carbenicillin, and related antibiotics
   5966..6554    +  rep_origin     ori: high-copy-number ColE1/pMB1/pBR322/pUC origin of replication
