>Addgene plasmid #111396 | pAAV-hSyn-DIO {hCAR}off-{DTR-GFP}on-W3SL | addgene full sequence | sequence record 212262 | Addgene NGS Result
CCTGCAGGCAGCTGCGCGCTCGCTCGCTCACTGAGGCCGCCCGGGCGTCGGGCGACCTTTGGTCGCCCGG
CCTCAGTGAGCGAGCGAGCGCGCAGAGAGGGAGTGGCCAACTCCATCACTAGGGGTTCCTGCGGCCGCAC
GCGTGTGTCTAGACTGCAGAGGGCCCTGCGTATGAGTGCAAGTGGGTTTTAGGACCAGGATGAGGCGGGG
TGGGGGTGCCTACCTGACGACCGACCCCGACCCACTGGACAAGCACCCAACCCCCATTCCCCAAATTGCG
CATCCCCTATCAGAGAGGGGGAGGGGAAACAGGATGCGGCGAGGCGCGTGCGCACTGCCAGCTTCAGCAC
CGCGGACAGTGCCTTCGCCCCCGCCTGGCGGCGCGCGCCACCGCCGCCTCAGCACTGAAGGCGCGCTGAC
GTCACTCGCCGGTCCCCCGCAAACTCCCCTTCCCGGCCACCTTGGTCGCGTCCGCGCCGCCGCCGGCCCA
GCCGGACCGCACCACGCGAGGCGCGAGATAGGGGGGCACGGGCGCGACCATCTGCGCTGCGGCGCCGGCG
ACTCAGCGCTGCCTCAGTCTGCGGTGGGCAGCGGAGGAGTCGTGTCGTGCCTGAGAGCGCAGTCGAGAAG
GTACCGGATCCTCTAGAGTCGACTCCGGAATAACTTCGTATAGGATACTTTATACGAAGTTATGCAGAAT
GGTAGCTGGATTGTAGCTGCTATTAGCAATATGAAACCTCTTAATAACTTCGTATAGCATACATTATACG
AAGTTATGGCGCGCCACCATGGCGCTCCTGCTGTGCTTCGTGCTCCTGTGCGGAGTAGTGGATTTCGCCA
GAAGTTTGAGTATCACTACTCCTGAAGAGATGATTGAAAAAGCCAAAGGGGAAACTGCCTATCTGCCGTG
CAAATTTACGCTTAGTCCCGAAGACCAGGGACCGCTGGACATCGAGTGGCTGATATCACCAGCTGATAAT
CAGAAGGTGGATCAAGTGATTATTTTATATTCTGGAGACAAAATTTATGATGACTACTATCCAGATCTGA
AAGGCCGAGTACATTTTACGAGTAATGATCTCAAATCTGGTGATGCATCAATAAATGTAACGAATTTACA
ACTGTCAGATATTGGCACATATCAGTGCAAAGTGAAAAAAGCTCCTGGTGTTGCAAATAAGAAGATTCAT
CTGGTAGTTCTTGTTAAGCCTTCAGGTGCGAGATGTTACGTTGATGGATCTGAAGAAATTGGAAGTGACT
TTAAGATAAAATGTGAACCAAAAGAAGGTTCACTTCCATTACAGTATGAGTGGCAAAAATTGTCTGACTC
ACAGAAAATGCCCACTTCATGGTTAGCAGAAATGACTTCATCTGTTATATCTGTAAAAAATGCCTCTTCT
GAGTACTCTGGGACATACAGCTGTACAGTCAGAAACAGAGTGGGCTCTGATCAGTGCCTGTTGCGTCTAA
ACGTTGTCCCTCCTTCAAATAAAGCTGGACTAATTGCAGGAGCCATTATAGGAACTTTGCTTGCTCTAGC
GCTCATTGGTCTTATCATCTTTTGCTGTCGTAAAAAGCGCAGAGAAGAAAAATATGAAAAGGAAGTTCAT
CACGATATCAGGGAAGATGTGCCACCTCCAAAGAGCCGTACGTCCACTGCCAGAAGCTACATCGGCAGTA
ATCATTCATCCCTGGGGTCCATGTCTCCTTCCAACATGGAAGGATATTCCAAGACTCAGTATAACCAAGT
ACCAAGTGAAGACTTTGAACGCACTCCTCAGAGTCCGACTCTCCCACCTGCTAAGGTAGCTGCCCCTAAT
CTAAGTCGAATGGGTGCGATTCCTGTGATGATTCCAGCACAGAGCAAGGATGGGTCTATAGTAGAGCAGA
AGCTGATCAGCGAGGAGGACCTGTAATTAATTAATTACTTGTACAGCTCGTCCATGCCGAGAGTGATCCC
GGCGGCGGTCACGAACTCCAGCAGGACCATGTGATCGCGCTTCTCGTTGGGGTCTTTGCTCAGGGCGGAC
TGGGTGCTCAGGTAGTGGTTGTCGGGCAGCAGCACGGGGCCGTCGCCGATGGGGGTGTTCTGCTGGTAGT
GGTCGGCGAGCTGCACGCTGCCGTCCTCGATGTTGTGGCGGATCTTGAAGTTCACCTTGATGCCGTTCTT
CTGCTTGTCGGCCATGATATAGACGTTGTGGCTGTTGTAGTTGTACTCCAGCTTGTGCCCCAGGATGTTG
CCGTCCTCCTTGAAGTCGATGCCCTTCAGCTCGATGCGGTTCACCAGGGTGTCGCCCTCGAACTTCACCT
CGGCGCGGGTCTTGTAGTTGCCGTCGTCCTTGAAGAAGATGGTGCGCTCCTGGACGTAGCCTTCGGGCAT
GGCGGACTTGAAGAAGTCGTGCTGCTTCATGTGGTCGGGGTAGCGGCTGAAGCACTGCACGCCGTAGGTC
AGGGTGGTCACGAGGGTGGGCCAGGGCACGGGCAGCTTGCCGGTGGTGCAGATGAACTTCAGGGTCAGCT
TGCCGTAGGTGGCATCGCCCTCGCCCTCGCCGGACACGCTGAACTTGTGGCCGTTTACGTCGCCGTCCAG
CTCGACCAGGATGGGCACCACCCCGGTGAACAGCTCCTCGCCCTTGCTCACCATGGTGGCGACCGGTGGA
TCCGGGTGGGAATTAGTCATGCCCAACTTCACTTTCTCTTCGTTTTCCACATCATAACCACCTCTCCTAT
GGTACCTAAACATGAGAAGCCCCACGATGACCAGCAGACAGACAGAGGACAGCACCACGGCCACCACAGC
CAGGATAGTTGTATGGTCATAGGTATATAAGCGATTTTCCACTGGGAGGCTCAGCCCATGACACCTCTCT
CCATGGTAACCTGGGTGGCAGATGCAGGAGGGAGCCCGGAGCTCCTTCACATATTTGCATTCTCCGTGGA
TGCAGAAGTCCTTGTATTTCCGAAGACATGGGTCCCTCTTCTTCCCTAGTCCCTTGCCTTTCTTCTTTCT
TTTCCCGTGCTCCTCCTTGCTTGGTGTGGCCAGTGCTTGTGGCTTGGAGGATAAAGTGACTCTCAAAAGG
TCCAGATCTGCCTCTTGCAAGTCACGGACTTTCCGGTCCCGGCCGCCTCCTAGGCGTAGCAGCTGGTCCG
TAGATCCAGTGGAAGGGTCCGGGTTGCTGGTTCCAGCAGCTAGCCCTCTCCGAAGCTGCTCCAGGCTCTC
GCCAGTCACCAGTGCCGAAAGAACTGCAGCCAGAAGGAGCTTCAGCACCACCGACGGCAGCAGCTTCATG
GTGACTAGCATAACTTCGTATAAAGTATCCTATACGAAGTTATTTGCCTTAACCCAGAAATTATCACTGT
TATTCTTTAGAATGGTGCAAAGAATAACTTCGTATAATGTATGCTATACGAAGTTATGAATTCCGCTCGA
GATAATCAACCTCTGGATTACAAAATTTGTGAAAGATTGACTGGTATTCTTAACTATGTTGCTCCTTTTA
CGCTATGTGGATACGCTGCTTTAATGCCTTTGTATCATGCTATTGCTTCCCGTATGGCTTTCATTTTCTC
CTCCTTGTATAAATCCTGGTTAGTTCTTGCCACGGCGGAACTCATCGCCGCCTGCCTTGCCCGCTGCTGG
ACAGGGGCTCGGCTGTTGGGCACTGACAATTCCGTGGTGTTTATTTGTGAAATTTGTGATGCTATTGCTT
TATTTGTAACCATCTAGCTTTATTTGTGAAATTTGTGATGCTATTGCTTTATTTGTAACCATTATAAGCT
GCAATAAACAAGTTAACAACAACAATTGCATTCATTTTATGTTTCAGGTTCAGGGGGAGATGTGGGAGGT
TTTTTAAAGCGGCCGCAGGAACCCCTAGTGATGGAGTTGGCCACTCCCTCTCTGCGCGCTCGCTCGCTCA
CTGAGGCCGGGCGACCAAAGGTCGCCCGACGCCCGGGCTTTGCCCGGGCGGCCTCAGTGAGCGAGCGAGC
GCGCAGCTGCCTGCAGGGGCGCCTGATGCGGTATTTTCTCCTTACGCATCTGTGCGGTATTTCACACCGC
ATA
[95 nt withheld, positions 4064-4158]
T
[46 nt withheld, positions 4160-4205]
C
[141 nt withheld, positions 4207-4347]
CCTTTGACGTTGGAGTCCACGTTCTTT
[37 nt withheld, positions 4375-4411]
ACTCTATCTCGGGCTATTCTTTTGATTTATAAGGGATTTTGCCGATTTCGGTCTATTGGTTAAAAAATGA
GCTGATTTAACAAAAATTTAACGCGAATTTTAACAAAATATTAACGTTTACAATTTTATGGTGCACTCTC
AGTACAATCTGCTCTGATGCCGCATAGTTAAGCCAGCCCCGACACCCGCCAACACCCGCTGACGCGCCCT
GACGGGCTTGTCTGCTCCCGGCATCCGCTTACAGACAAGCTGTGACCGTCTCCGGGAGCTGCATGTGTCA
GAGGTTTTCACCGTCATCACCGAAACGCGCGAGACGAAAGGGCCTCGTGATACGCCTATTTTTATAGGTT
AATGTCATGATAATAATGGTTTCTTAGACGTCAGGTGGCACTTTTCGGGGAAATGTGCGCGGAACCCCTA
TTTGTTTATTTTTCTAAATACATTCAAATATGTATCCGCTCATGAGACAATAACCCTGATAAATGCTTCA
ATAATATTGAAAAAGGAAGAGTATGAGTATTCAACATTTCCGTGTCGCCCTTATTCCCTTTTTTGCGGCA
TTTTGCCTTCCTGTTTTTGCTCACCCAGAAACGCTGGTGAAAGTAAAAGATGCTGAAGATCAGTTGGGTG
CACGAGTGGGTTACATCGAACTGGATCTCAACAGCGGTAAGATCCTTGAGAGTTTTCGCCCCGAAGAACG
TTTTCCAATGATGAGCACTTTTAAAGTTCTGCTATGTGGCGCGGTATTATCCCGTATTGACGCCGGGCAA
GAGCAACTCGGTCGCCGCATACACTATTCTCAGAATGACTTGGTTGAGTACTCACCAGTCACAGAAAAGC
ATCTTACGGATGGCATGACAGTAAGAGAATTATGCAGTGCTGCCATAACCATGAGTGATAACACTGCGGC
CAACTTACTTCTGACAACGATCGGAGGACCGAAGGAGCTAACCGCTTTTTTGCACAACATGGGGGATCAT
GTAACTCGCCTTGATCGTTGGGAACCGGAGCTGAATGAAGCCATACCAAACGACGAGCGTGACACCACGA
TGCCTGTAGCAATGGCAACAACGTTGCGCAAACTATTAACTGGCGAACTACTTACTCTAGCTTCCCGGCA
ACAATTAATAGACTGGATGGAGGCGGATAAAGTTGCAGGACCACTTCTGCGCTCGGCCCTTCCGGCTGGC
TGGTTTATTGCTGATAAATCTGGAGCCGGTGAGCGTGGGTCTCGCGGTATCATTGCAGCACTGGGGCCAG
ATGGTAAGCCCTCCCGTATCGTAGTTATCTACACGACGGGGAGTCAGGCAACTATGGATGAACGAAATAG
ACAGATCGCTGAGATAGGTGCCTCACTGATTAAGCATTGGTAACTGTCAGACCAAGTTTACTCATATATA
CTTTAGATTGATTTAAAACTTCATTTTTAATTTAAAAGGATCTAGGTGAAGATCCTTTTTGATAATCTCA
TGACCAAAATCCCTTAACGTGAGTTTTCGTTCCACTGAGCGTCAGACCCCGTAGAAAAGATCAAAGGATC
TTCTTGAGATCCTTTTTTTCTGCGCGTAATCTGCTGCTTGCAAACAAAAAAACCACCGCTACCAGCGGTG
GTTTGTTTGCCGGATCAAGAGCTACCAACTCTTTTTCCGAAGGTAACTGGCTTCAGCAGAGCGCAGATAC
CAAATACTGTTCTTCTAGTGTAGCCGTAGTTAGGCCACCACTTCAAGAACTCTGTAGCACCGCCTACATA
CCTCGCTCTGCTAATCCTGTTACCAGTGGCTGCTGCCAGTGGCGATAAGTCGTGTCTTACCGGGTTGGAC
TCAAGACGATAGTTACCGGATAAGGCGCAGCGGTCGGGCTGAACGGGGGGTTCGTGCACACAGCCCAGCT
TGGAGCGAACGACCTACACCGAACTGAGATACCTACAGCGTGAGCTATGAGAAAGCGCCACGCTTCCCGA
AGGGAGAAAGGCGGACAGGTATCCGGTAAGCGGCAGGGTCGGAACAGGAGAGCGCACGAGGGAGCTTCCA
GGGGGAAACGCCTGGTATCTTTATAGTCCTGTCGGGTTTCGCCACCTCTGACTTGAGCGTCGATTTTTGT
GATGCTCGTCAGGGGGGCGGAGCCTATGGAAAAACGCCAGCAACGCGGCCTTTTTACGGTTCCTGGCCTT
TTGCTGGCCTTTTGCTCACATGT
Features (pLannotate 1.2.2; 25 found; start..end, strand, type, name):
     12..39      +  repeat_region  AAV2 ITR (fragment): inverted terminal repeat of adeno-associated virus serotype 2 inverted
     68..95      +  repeat_region  AAV2 ITR (fragment): inverted terminal repeat of adeno-associated virus serotype 2 inverted
    175..622     +  promoter       hSyn promoter: human synapsin I promoter; confers neuron-specific expression (Kügler et al., 2003)
    636..653     +  misc_feature   MCS (fragment): pUC18/19 multiple cloning site
    660..693     +  protein_bind   lox2272: Cre-mediated recombination occurs in the 8-bp core sequence (GGATACTT). lox2272 sites are compatible with each other, but incompatible with loxP or loxN sites (Lee and Saito, 1988). Cre recombinase
    694..743     -  intron         β-globin intron (fragment): internally truncated intron from human β-globin
    744..777     +  protein_bind   loxP: Cre-mediated recombination occurs in the 8-bp core sequence (GCATACAT). Cre recombinase
    789..1883    +  CDS            CXADR: CXAR_HUMAN - Also known as CAR. Experimental evidence at protein level: Swiss-Prot protein existence level 1. (Microbial infection) Acts as a receptor for Coxsackievirus B1 to B6. From Homo sapiens (Human).
   1925..2644    -  CDS            EGFP: the original enhanced GFP (Yang et al., 1996) mammalian codon-optimized
   2666..3289    -  CDS            HBEGF: HBEGF_CHLAE - Also known as DTR, HEGFL. Experimental evidence at protein level: Swiss-Prot protein existence level 1. Growth factor that mediates its effects via EGFR, ERBB2 and ERBB4. Required for normal cardiac valve formation and normal heart function. Promotes smooth muscle cell proliferation. May be involved in macrophage-mediated cellular proliferation. It is mitogenic for fibroblasts, but not endothelial cells. It is able to bind EGF receptor/EGFR with higher affinity than EGF itself and is a far more potent mitogen for smooth muscle cells than EGF. Also acts as a diphtheria toxin recep
   3300..3333    -  protein_bind   lox2272: Cre-mediated recombination occurs in the 8-bp core sequence (GGATACTT). lox2272 sites are compatible with each other, but incompatible with loxP or loxN sites (Lee and Saito, 1988). Cre recombinase
   3334..3383    -  intron         β-globin intron (fragment): internally truncated intron from human β-globin
   3384..3417    -  protein_bind   loxP: Cre-mediated recombination occurs in the 8-bp core sequence (GCATACAT). Cre recombinase
   3434..3591    +  misc_feature   WPRE (fragment): woodchuck hepatitis virus posttranscriptional regulatory element
   3597..3681    +  misc_feature   WPRE (fragment): woodchuck hepatitis virus posttranscriptional regulatory element
   3680..3723    -  polyA_signal   SV40 poly(A) signal (fragment): SV40 polyadenylation signal
   3727..3794    -  polyA_signal   SV40 poly(A) signal (fragment): SV40 polyadenylation signal
   3867..4007    +  repeat_region  AAV2 ITR: inverted terminal repeat of adeno-associated virus serotype 2 inverted
   4012..4063    -  misc_feature   bom (fragment): basis of mobility region from pBR322
   4082..4537    +  rep_origin     f1 ori (sequence partly withheld): f1 bacteriophage origin of replication; arrow indicates direction of (+) strand synthesis
   4538..4587    -  misc_feature   bom (fragment): basis of mobility region from pBR322
   4689..4724    -  CDS            rop (fragment): Rop protein, which maintains plasmids at low copy number; rop
   4819..4923    +  promoter       AmpR promoter: bla
   4924..5784    +  CDS            AmpR: β-lactamase; bla; confers resistance to ampicillin, carbenicillin, and related antibiotics
   5955..6543    +  rep_origin     ori: high-copy-number ColE1/pMB1/pBR322/pUC origin of replication
