[The description below was written by a language model from this plasmid's Addgene catalogue record and pLannotate feature annotations shown in this document.]
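Description:
pAAV-hSyn-DIO {hCAR}off-{DTR-GFP}on-W3SL is a 6.6 kb AAV transfer plasmid for neuron-restricted, Cre-switchable expression of two different proteins in mammalian cells. It is built on a pAAV backbone with AAV2 inverted terminal repeats flanking the expression cassette so the cassette can be packaged into recombinant AAV. In bacteria it is maintained through a high-copy ColE1/pUC-type origin and selected with ampicillin (β-lactamase), and an f1 origin is also present. The depositor's sequence shows two intact ITRs, whereas the repository's sequencing result is 12 nt shorter and annotates only fragments of the left ITR. This may reflect the difficulty of reading through ITRs or a partial deletion there.

The human synapsin I promoter drives a double-floxed (DIO/FLEx) cassette bounded by paired lox2272 and loxP sites in opposing orientation. Within it, human CAR (CXADR, variant 1, recorded as carrying a C-terminal Myc tag) lies in the sense orientation. A diphtheria toxin receptor (HBEGF, best matching the green monkey protein) fused at its C terminus to EGFP lies in the antisense orientation. Without Cre, neurons express hCAR, the receptor that makes them efficiently infectable by CAV-2. Once Cre is present, recombination inverts the cassette, which turns hCAR off and DTR-EGFP on. The recombined cells are then fluorescently marked and sensitive to ablation by diphtheria toxin. Downstream, the compact W3SL element, annotated as truncated WPRE and SV40 polyadenylation segments, supports transcript processing and expression while saving packaging capacity.

The design fits a receptor-complementation strategy in which AAV-delivered hCAR overcomes CAV-2 tropism. Retrogradely delivered Cre, presumably carried by CAV-2, can then switch projection-defined neurons to DTR-EGFP for selective ablation.
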