Addgene plasmid #111396: pAAV-hSyn-DIO {hCAR}off-{DTR-GFP}on-W3SL
Purpose: AAV vector with hSynapsin promoter, Cre-OFF hCAR (for efficient CAV-2 infection), Cre-ON DTR-EGFP (diphtheria toxin receptor for cell ablation), and W3SL cassette (for maximize cloning capacity)
Depositing lab: Adam Kepecs. Depositing organization: Cold Spring Harbor Laboratory. Publication: A Viral Receptor Complementation Strategy to Overcome CAV-2 Tropism for Efficient Retrograde Targeting of Neurons. Li SJ, Vaughan A, Sturgill JF, Kepecs A. Neuron. 2018 Jun 6;98(5):905-917.e5. doi: 10.1016/j.neuron.2018.05.028. PubMed 29879392.
Backbone
  Vector backbone: pAAV
  Backbone size w/o insert (bp): 4825
  Total vector size (bp): 6616
  Vector type: Mammalian Expression, AAV
Growth in bacteria
  Bacterial resistance: Ampicillin, 100 μg/mL
  Growth temperature: 30°C
  Growth strain: NEB Stable
  Growth instructions: Stbl3
  Copy number: High Copy
Gene/Insert 1
  Gene/Insert name: hCAR (alt name: human CAR variant 1)
  Species: H. sapiens (human)
  Insert size (bp): 1095
  GenBank ID: NM_001338
  Entrez Gene: CXADR (a.k.a. CAR, CAR4/6, HCAR)
  Promoter: hSynapsin
  Tag / fusion protein: Myc (C terminal on insert)
  Cloning method: Restriction Enzyme; 5′ cloning site AscI (not destroyed); 3′ cloning site PacI (not destroyed)
  Sequencing primers: 5′ CCAAATTGCGCATCCCCTATC
Gene/Insert 2
  Gene/Insert name: DTR-EGFP (alt name: diphtheria toxin receptor)
  Insert size (bp): 1365
  Promoter: hSynapsin
  Tag / fusion protein: EGFP (C terminal on insert)
  Cloning method: Restriction Enzyme; 5′ cloning site PacI (not destroyed); 3′ cloning site SpeI (destroyed during cloning)
  Sequencing primers: 5′ CACGAACTCCAGCAGGACCATG; 3′ GCAGCGTATCCACATAGCG
Resource information
  A portion of this plasmid was derived from a plasmid made by: Backbone comes from plasmid pAAV-Ef1a-DIO-{ChETA-EYFP} (Addgene, Plasmid #26968); W3SL cassette comes from plasmid pAAV-CW3SL-EGFP (Addgene, Plasmid #61463).
Terms and licenses: Academic/Nonprofit Terms; Industry Terms: Not Available to Industry
How to cite: pAAV-hSyn-DIO {hCAR}off-{DTR-GFP}on-W3SL was a gift from Adam Kepecs (Addgene plasmid # 111396 ; http://n2t.net/addgene:111396 ; RRID:Addgene_111396)
